>Addgene plasmid #74690 | pQacR-Q2 | depositor full sequence | sequence record 141193 | Full plasmid
GCTTCCTCGCTCACTGACTCGCTGCACGAGGCAGACCTCAGCGCTAGCGGAGTGTATACTGGCTTACTAT
GTTGGCACTGATGAGGGTGTCAGTGAAGTGCTTCATGTGGCAGGAGAAAAAAGGCTGCACCGGTGCGTCA
GCAGAATATGTGATACAGGATATATTCCGCTTCCTCGCTCACTGACTCGCTACGCTCGGTCGTTCGACTG
CGGCGAGCGGAAATGGCTTACGAACGGGGCGGAGATTTCCTGGAAGATGCCAGGAAGATACTTAACAGGG
AAGTGAGAGGGCCGCGGCAAAGCCGTTTTTCCATAGGCTCCGCCCCCCTGACAAGCATCACGAAATCTGA
CGCTCAAATCAGTGGTGGCGAAACCCGACAGGACTATAAAGATACCAGGCGTTTCCCCTGGCGGCTCCCT
CGTGCGCTCTCCTGTTCCTGCCTTTCGGTTTACCGGTGTCATTCCGCTGTTATGGCCGCGTTTGTCTCAT
TCCACGCCTGACACTCAGTTCCGGGTAGGCAGTTCGCTCCAAGCTGGACTGTATGCACGAACCCCCCGTT
CAGTCCGACCGCTGCGCCTTATCCGGTAACTATCGTCTTGAGTCCAACCCGGAAAGACATGCAAAAGCAC
CACTGGCAGCAGCCACTGGTAATTGATTTAGAGGAGTTAGTCTTGAAGTCATGCGCCGGTTAAGGCTAAA
CTGAAAGGACAAGTTTTGGTGACTGCGCTCCTCCAAGCCAGTTACCTCGGTTCAAAGAGTTGGTAGCTCA
GAGAACCTTCGAAAAACCGCCCTGCAAGGCGGTTTTTTCGTTTTCAGAGCAAGAGATTACGCGCAGACCA
AAACGATCTCAAGAAGATCATCTTATTAAGGGGTCTGACGCTCAGTGGAACGAAAAATCAATCTAAAGTA
TATATGAGTAAACTTGGTCTGACAGTTACCTTAGAAAAACTCATCGAGCATCAAATGAAACTGCAATTTA
TTCATATCAGGATTATCAATACCATATTTTTGAAAAAGCCGTTTCTGTAATGAAGGAGAAAACTCACCGA
GGCAGTTCCATAGGATGGCAAGATCCTGGTATCGGTCTGCGATTCCGACTCGTCCAACATCAATACAACC
TATTAATTTCCCCTCGTCAAAAATAAGGTTATCAAGTGAGAAATCACCATGAGTGACGACTGAATCCGGT
GAGAATGGCAAAAGCTTATGCATTTCTTTCCAGACTTGTTCAACAGGCCAGCCATTACGCTCGTCATCAA
AATCACTCGCATCAACCAAACCGTTATTCATTCGTGATTGCGCCTGAGCGAGACGAAATACGCGATCGCT
GTTAAAAGGACAATTACAAACAGGAATCGAATGCAACCGGCGCAGGAACACTGCCAGCGCATCAACAATA
TTTTCACCTGAATCAGGATATTCTTCTAATACCTGGAATGCTGTTTTCCCGGGGATCGCAGTGGTGAGTA
ACCATGCATCATCAGGAGTACGGATAAAATGCTTGATGGTCGGAAGAGGCATAAATTCCGTCAGCCAGTT
TAGTCTGACCATCTCATCTGTAACATCATTGGCAACGCTACCTTTGCCATGTTTCAGAAACAACTCTGGC
GCATCGGGCTTCCCATACAATCGATAGATTGTCGCACCTGATTGCCCGACATTATCGCGAGCCCATTTAT
ACCCATATAAATCAGCATCCATGTTGGAATTTAATCGCGGCCTCGAGCAAGACGTTTCCCGTTGAATATG
GCTCATAACACCCCTTGTATTACTGTTTATGTAAGCAGACAGTTTTATTGTTCATGATGATATATTTTTA
TCTTGTGCAATGTACATCAGAGATTTTGAGACACAAGGAGAACGATCGTTGGCTGTGTTGACAATTAATC
ATCGGCTCGTATAATGTGTGGAATTGTGAGCGCTCACAATTAGTCGTCAAGTGCTGTGCTTGCACTTCTG
ATGAGGCAGTGATGCCGAAACGACCTCTACAAATAATTTTGTTTAAGCCATGCCATTGGCTTTTGATAGA
GGACAACTACTAGATGAACCTGAAAGATAAAATTCTGGGCGTTGCCAAAGAACTGTTTATCAAAAATGGC
TATAACGCAACCACCACCGGTGAAATTGTTAAACTGAGCGAAAGCAGCAAAGGCAATCTGTATTATCACT
TTAAAACCAAAGAGAACCTGTTTCTGGAAATCCTGAACATCGAAGAAAGCAAATGGCAAGAGCAGTGGAA
AAAAGAACAAATCAAATGCAAAACCAACCGCGAGAAATTCTATCTGTATAATGAACTGAGCCTGACCACC
GAATATTACTATCCGCTGCAGAATGCCATCATCGAGTTTTATACCGAGTACTATAAAACCAACAGCATCA
ACGAGAAAATGAACAAACTGGAAAACAAATACATCGATGCCTACCACGTGATCTTTAAAGAAGGTAATCT
GAACGGCGAATGGTGCATTAATGATGTTAATGCCGTGAGCAAAATTGCAGCAAATGCCGTTAATGGCATT
GTTACCTTTACCCATGAGCAGAATATCAACGAACGCATTAAACTGATGAACAAATTCAGCCAGATCTTTC
TGAATGGCCTGAGCAAATAAGTCAGTTTCACCTGTTTTACGTAAAAACCCGCTTCGGCGGGTTTTTACTT
TTGGTACTGGTATGGAAGCTATACGTTACCAATTGACAGCTAGCTCAGTCCTACTTTAGTATATAGACCG
TGCGATCGGTCTATAAGCTGTCACCGGATGTGCTTTCCGGTCTGATGAGTCCGTGAGGACGAAACAGCCT
CTACAAATAATTTTGTTTAATACTAGAGAAAGAGGGGAAATACTAGATGGTGAGCAAGGGCGAGGAGCTG
TTCACCGGGGTGGTGCCCATCCTGGTCGAGCTGGACGGCGACGTAAACGGCCACAAGTTCAGCGTGTCCG
GCGAGGGCGAGGGCGATGCCACCTACGGCAAGCTGACCCTGAAGTTCATCTGCACCACAGGCAAGCTGCC
CGTGCCCTGGCCCACCCTCGTGACCACCTTCGGCTACGGCCTGCAATGCTTCGCCCGCTACCCCGACCAC
ATGAAGCTGCACGACTTCTTCAAGTCCGCCATGCCCGAAGGCTACGTCCAGGAGCGCACCATCTTCTTCA
AGGACGACGGCAACTACAAGACCCGCGCCGAGGTGAAGTTCGAGGGCGACACCCTGGTGAACCGCATCGA
GCTGAAGGGCATCGACTTCAAGGAGGACGGCAACATCCTGGGGCACAAGCTGGAGTACAACTACAACAGC
CACAACGTCTATATCATGGCCGACAAGCAGAAGAACGGCATCAAGGTGAACTTCAAGATCCGCCACAACA
TCGAGGACGGCAGCGTGCAGCTCGCCGACCACTACCAGCAGAACACCCCAATCGGCGACGGCCCCGTGCT
GCTGCCCGACAACCACTACCTTAGCTACCAGTCCGCCCTGAGCAAAGACCCCAACGAGAAGCGCGATCAC
ATGGTCCTGCTGGAGTTCGTGACCGCCGCCGGGATCACTCTCGGCATGGACGAGCTGTACAAGTAACTCG
GTACCAAATTCCAGAAAAGAGGCCTCCCGAAAGGGGGGCCTTTTTTCGTTTTGGTCCAATGGCGGCGCGC
CATCGAATGGCGCAAAACCTTTCGCGGTATGGCATGATAGCGCCCGGAAGAGAGTCAATTCAGGGTGGTG
AATATGAAACCAGTAACGTTATACGATGTCGCAGAGTATGCCGGTGTCTCTTATCAGACCGTTTCCCGCG
TGGTGAACCAGGCCAGCCACGTTTCTGCGAAAACGCGGGAAAAAGTGGAAGCGGCGATGGCGGAGCTGAA
TTACATTCCCAACCGCGTGGCACAACAACTGGCGGGCAAACAGTCGTTGCTGATTGGCGTTGCCACCTCC
AGTCTGGCCCTGCACGCGCCGTCGCAAATTGTCGCGGCGATTAAATCTCGCGCCGATCAACTGGGTGCCA
GCGTGGTGGTGTCGATGGTAGAACGAAGCGGCGTCGAAGCCTGTAAAGCGGCGGTGCACAATCTTCTCGC
GCAACGCGTCAGTGGGCTGATCATTAACTATCCGCTGGATGACCAGGATGCCATTGCTGTGGAAGCTGCC
TGCACTAATGTTCCGGCGTTATTTCTTGATGTCTCTGACCAGACACCCATCAACAGTATTATTTTCTCCC
ATGAGGACGGTACGCGACTGGGCGTGGAGCATCTGGTCGCATTGGGTCACCAGCAAATCGCGCTGTTAGC
GGGCCCATTAAGTTCTGTCTCGGCGCGTCTGCGTCTGGCTGGCTGGCATAAATATCTCACTCGCAATCAA
ATTCAGCCGATAGCGGAACGGGAAGGCGACTGGAGTGCCATGTCCGGTTTTCAACAAACCATGCAAATGC
TGAATGAGGGCATCGTTCCCACTGCGATGCTGGTTGCCAACGATCAGATGGCGCTGGGCGCAATGCGCGC
CATTACCGAGTCCGGGCTGCGCGTTGGTGCGGATATCTCGGTAGTGGGATACGACGATACCGAAGATAGC
TCATGTTATATCCCGCCGTTAACCACCATCAAACAGGATTTTCGCCTGCTGGGGCAAACCAGCGTGGACC
GCTTGCTGCAACTCTCTCAGGGCCAGGCGGTGAAGGGCAATCAGCTGTTGCCAGTCTCACTGGTGAAAAG
AAAAACCACCCTGGCGCCCAATACGCAAACCGCCTCTCCCCGCGCGTTGGCCGATTCATTAATGCAGCTG
GCACGACAGGTTTCCCGACTGGAAAGCGGGCAGTGATAATCCAGGAGGAAAAAAATGTCCAGATTAGATA
AAAGTAAAGTGATTAACAGCGCATTAGAGCTGCTTAATGAGGTCGGAATCGAAGGTTTAACAACCCGTAA
ACTCGCCCAGAAGCTAGGTGTAGAGCAGCCTACATTGTATTGGCATGTAAAAAATAAGCGGGCTTTGCTC
GACGCCTTAGCCATTGAGATGTTAGATAGGCACCATACTCACTTTTGCCCTTTAGAAGGGGAAAGCTGGC
AAGATTTTTTACGTAATAACGCTAAAAGTTTTAGATGTGCTTTACTAAGTCATCGCGATGGAGCAAAAGT
ACATTTAGGTACACGGCCTACAGAAAAACAGTATGAAACTCTCGAAAATCAATTAGCCTTTTTATGCCAA
CAAGGTTTTTCACTAGAGAATGCATTATATGCACTCAGCGCTGTGGGGCATTTTACTTTAGGTTGCGTAT
TGGAAGATCAAGAGCATCAAGTCGCTAAAGAAGAAAGGGAAACACCTACTACTGATAGTATGCCGCCATT
ATTACGACAAGCTATCGAATTATTTGATCACCAAGGTGCAGAGCCAGCCTTCTTATTCGGCCTTGAATTG
ATCATATGCGGATTAGAAAAACAACTTAAATGTGAAAGTGGGTCCTAATAATTGGTAACGAATCAGACAA
TTGACGGCTCGAGGGAGTAGCATAGGGTTTGCAGAATCCCTGCTTCGTCCATTTGACAGGCACATTATGC
ATCGATGATAAGCTGTCAAACATGAGCAGATCCTCTACGCCGGACGCATCGTGGCCGGCATCACCGGCGC
CACAGGTGCGGTTGCTGGCGCCTATATCGCCGACATCACCGATGGGGAAGATCGGGCTCGCCACTTCGGG
CTCATGAGCAAATATTTTATCTGAGGT
Features (pLannotate 1.2.2; 17 found; start..end, strand, type, name):
      1..23      -  rep_origin     RSF ori (fragment): Plasmids containing the RSF 1030 origin of replication can be propagated in E. coli cells that contain additional plasmids with compatible origins.
     40..66      +  misc_feature   bom (fragment): basis of mobility region from pBR322
    165..220     -  rep_origin     RSF ori (fragment): Plasmids containing the RSF 1030 origin of replication can be propagated in E. coli cells that contain additional plasmids with compatible origins.
    308..852     -  rep_origin     p15A ori: Plasmids containing the medium-copy-number p15A origin of replication can be propagated in E. coli cells that contain a second plasmid with the ColE1 origin.
    941..1756    -  CDS            KanR: aminoglycoside phosphotransferase; aph(3')-Ia; confers resistance to kanamycin in bacteria or G418 (Geneticin®) in eukaryotes
   1878..1906    +  promoter       tac promoter: strong E. coli promoter; hybrid between the trp and lac UV5 promoters
   1912..1931    +  protein_bind   lac operator (symmetric): The lac repressor binds to the lac operator to inhibit transcription in E. coli. This inhibition can be relieved by adding lactose or isopropyl-β-D-thiogalactopyranoside (IPTG). The symmetric lac operator was optimized for tight binding of lac repressor. lac repressor encoded by lacI
   1935..1980    +  ncRNA          Hammerhead 3: Accession: RF00008 - Hammerhead ribozyme (type III)
   2044..2607    +  CDS            qacR: QACR_STAAM - Experimental evidence at protein level: Swiss-Prot protein existence level 1. Transcriptional repressor of qacA. Binds to IR1, an unusually long 28 bp operator, which is located downstream from the qacA promoter and overlaps its transcription start site. QacR is induced from its IR1 site by binding to one of many structurally dissimilar cationic lipophilic compounds, which are also substrates of QacA (By similarity). From Staphylococcus aureus (strain Mu50 / ATCC 700699).
   2693..2713    +  promoter       J23119(SpeI) promoter (fragment): bacterial promoter (Registry of Standard Biological Parts BBa J23119) modified to end with an SpeI site
   2748..2797    +  misc_RNA       sTRSV HHRz: hammerhead ribozyme from the tobacco ringspot virus satellite RNA (Khvorova et al., 2003)
   2847..3566    +  CDS            EYFP: enhanced YFP mammalian codon-optimized
   3640..3713    +  promoter       lacI promoter (fragment): lacI
   3714..4793    +  CDS            lacI: LACI_ECOLI - Experimental evidence at protein level: Swiss-Prot protein existence level 1. Repressor of the lactose operon. Binds allolactose as an inducer. From Escherichia coli (strain K12).
   4815..5435    +  CDS            tetR: TETR2_ECOLX - Experimental evidence at protein level: Swiss-Prot protein existence level 1. TetR is the repressor of the tetracycline resistance element; its N-terminal region forms a helix-turn-helix structure and binds DNA. Binding of tetracycline to TetR reduces the repressor affinity for the tetracycline resistance gene (tetA) promoter operator sites. From Escherichia coli.
   5531..5549    -  promoter       tet promoter (fragment): E. coli promoter for tetracycline efflux protein gene
   5559..5679    +  CDS            TcR (fragment): tetracycline efflux protein; tet; confers resistance to tetracycline
