[The description below was written by a language model from this plasmid's Addgene catalogue record and pLannotate feature annotations shown in this document.]
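Description:
pQacR-Q2 is a 5,697 bp bacterial expression plasmid built on the pAN801 backbone for use in E. coli. It carries a single repressor-based genetic logic gate, the "QacR-Q2 gate", together with its fluorescent readout. The plasmid replicates from a p15A origin, which is compatible with ColE1-type plasmids. The catalogue lists it as low copy, and selection is by kanamycin through the KanR aminoglycoside phosphotransferase gene. Short annotated fragments of RSF ori, bom, a tet promoter and TcR appear to be partial matches or backbone remnants rather than functional elements.

The 1,767 bp insert, PTac-RBSQ2-QacR-PQacR-YFP, has two stages. In the first, a tac promoter with a symmetric lac operator drives qacR, which encodes a transcriptional repressor originally from Staphylococcus aureus. A hammerhead ribozyme sits upstream of the coding sequence, where self-cleaving ribozymes of this kind are generally used to insulate a transcript from its promoter context. The name indicates that translation is set by the RBS variant Q2, although the feature table does not annotate this RBS. In the second stage, the QacR-repressible PQacR promoter, detected only as a partial match to J23119, drives a YFP reporter annotated as EYFP, preceded by an sTRSV hammerhead ribozyme. The backbone also encodes LacI, expressed from its own promoter, and TetR. LacI holds the tac promoter off until IPTG is added, and the record gives no TetR-regulated target.

Inducing the input promoter raises QacR levels and lowers YFP output, so the construct behaves as a NOT gate (inverter). This arrangement suits measuring the gate's input-output response, consistent with its origin in work on automated genetic circuit design.
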