Addgene plasmid #74690: pQacR-Q2
Purpose: QacR-Q2 gate
Depositing lab: Christopher Voigt. Depositing organization: Massachusetts Institute of Technology. Publication: Genetic circuit design automation. Nielsen AA, Der BS, Shin J, Vaidyanathan P, Paralanov V, Strychalski EA, Ross D, Densmore D, Voigt CA. Science. 2016 Apr 1;352(6281):aac7341. doi: 10.1126/science.aac7341. PubMed 27034378.
Backbone
  Vector backbone: pAN801
  Backbone manufacturer: Alec Nielsen
  Backbone size w/o insert (bp): 3930
  Total vector size (bp): 5697
  Vector type: Bacterial Expression
Growth in bacteria
  Bacterial resistance: Kanamycin, 50 μg/mL
  Growth temperature: 37°C
  Growth strain: DH5alpha
  Copy number: Low Copy
Gene/Insert
  Gene/Insert name: PTac-RBSQ2-QacR-PQacR-YFP
  Species: E. coli
  Insert size (bp): 1767
Terms and licenses: Academic/Nonprofit Terms; Industry Terms: Not Available to Industry
How to cite: pQacR-Q2 was a gift from Christopher Voigt (Addgene plasmid # 74690 ; http://n2t.net/addgene:74690 ; RRID:Addgene_74690)
