>Addgene plasmid #74690 | pQacR-Q2 | addgene partial sequence | sequence record 142657 | pTac-F 5'-cggctcgtataatgtgtgga-3'
CTTGCACTTCTGATGAGGCAGTGATGCCGAAACGACCTCTACAAATAATTTTGTTTAAGCCATGCCATTG
GCTTTTGATAGAGGACAACTACTAGATGAACCTGAAAGATAAAATTCTGGGCGTTGCCAAAGAACTGTTT
ATCAAAAATGGCTATAACGCAACCACCACCGGTGAAATTGTTAAACTGAGCGAAAGCAGCAAAGGCAATC
TGTATTATCACTTTAAAACCAAAGAGAACCTGTTTCTGGAAATCCTGAACATCGAAGAAAGCAAATGGCA
AGAGCAGTGGAAAAAAGAACAAATCAAATGCAAAACCAACCGCGAGAAATTCTATCTGTATAATGAACTG
AGCCTGACCACCGAATATTACTATCCGCTGCAGAATGCCATCATCGAGTTTTATACCGAGTACTATAAAA
CCAACAGCATCAACGAGAAAATGAACAAACTGGAAAACAAATACATCGATGCCTACCACGTGATCTTTAA
AGAAGGTAATCTGAACGGCGAATGGTGCATTAATGATGTTAATGCCGTGAGCAAAATTGCAGCAAATGCC
GTTAATGGCATTGTTACCTTTACCCATGAGCAGAATATCAACGAACGCATTAAACTGATGAACAAATTCA
GCCAGATCTTTCTGAATGGCCTGAGCAAATAAGTCAGTTTCACCTGTTTTACGTAAAAACCCGCTTCGGC
GGGTTTTTACTTTTGGTACTGGTATGGAAGCTATACGTTACCAATTGACAGCTAGCTCAGTCCTACTTTA
GTATATAGACCGTGCGATCGGTCTATAAGCTGTCACCGGATGTGCTT
