>Addgene plasmid #74690 | pQacR-Q2 | addgene partial sequence | sequence record 142701 | EGFP-N 5'-CGTCGCCGTCCAGCTCGACCAG-3'
CCATCTAGTATTTCCCCTCTTTCTCTAGTATTAAACAAAATTATTTGTAGAGGCTGTTTCGTCCTCACGG
ACTCATCAGACCGGAAAGCACATCCGGTGACAGCTTATAGACCGATCGCACGGTCTATATACTAAAGTAG
GACTGAGCTAGCTGTCAATTGGTAACGTATAGCTTCCATACCAGTACCAAAAGTAAAAACCCGCCGAAGC
GGGTTTTTACGTAAAACAGGTGAAACTGACTTATTTGCTCAGGCCATTCAGAAAGATCTGGCTGAATTTG
TTCATCAGTTTAATGCGTTCGTTGATATTCTGCTCATGGGTAAAGGTAACAATGCCATTAACGGCATTTG
CTGCAATTTTGCTCACGGCATTAACATCATTAATGCACCATTCGCCGTTCAGATTACCTTCTTTAAAGAT
CACGTGGTAGGCATCGATGTATTTGTTTTCCAGTTTGTTCATTTTCTCGTTGATGCTGTTGGTTTTATAG
TACTCGGTATAAAACTCGATGATGGCATTCTGCAGCGGATAGTAATATTCGGTGGTCAGGCTCAGTTCAT
TATACAGATAGAATTTCTCGCGGTTGGTTTTGCATTTGATTTGTTCTTTTTTCCACTGCTCTTGCCATTT
GCTTTCTTCGATGTTCAGGATTTCCAGAAACAGGTTCTCTTTGGTTTTAAAGTGATAATACAGATTGCCT
TTGCTGCTTTCGCTCAGTTTAACAATTTCACCGGTGGTGGTTGCGTTATAGCCATTTTTGATAAACAGTT
CTTTGGCAACGCCCAGAATT
